>Addgene plasmid #244655 | CL20_mEGFP_FOidr_103 | addgene full sequence | sequence record 488128 | Addgene NGS Result
AAAAAAAATCTAACCTCAAGTCAAGGCTTTTCTATGGAATAAGGAATGGACAGCAGGGGGCTGTTTCATA
TACTGATGACCTCTTTATAGCCAACCTTTGTTCATGGCAGCCAGCATATGGGCATATGTTGCCAAACTCT
AAACCAAATACTCATTCTGATGTTTTAAATGATTTGCCCTCCCATATGTCCTTCCGAGTGAGAGACACAA
AAAATTCCAACACACTATTGCAATGAAAATAAATTTCCTTTATTAGCCAGAAGTCAGATGCTCAAGGGGC
TTCATGATGTCCCCATAATTTTTGGCAGAGGGAAAAAGATCTGCTAGCTCGAGCAGCTGAAGCTTTATTG
AGGCTTAAGCAGTGGGTTCCCTAGTTAGCCAGAGAGCTCCCAGGCTCAGATCTGGTCTAACCAGAGAGAC
CCAGTACAGGCAAAAAGCAGATCTTGTCTTCTTTGGGAGTGAATTAGCCCTTCCAGTCCCCCCTTTTCTT
TTAAAAAGTGGCTAAGATCTACAGCTGCCTTGTAAGTCATTGGTCTTAAAGGTACCGTAATCTTATCTAG
AACCGGTTCAAAACATCATGTTTCCGGGATTGCCCGGTCCTTGTGAAAACCCACCCATTCCCACATCTGC
TGCCATGCCACGGGGACGCATCTGAGGAGGGATCATAATGTTTTGTTGGGGTCCCATCATTCCCTGCATG
CTCATCATCATACCTGGACTACCCACAGGTCCGGGATGCGTATACAGTCCAGCAGGTCCACGATCTTTGC
CGGGAATCATCCCCACGGCGGCGGCTGGATTACTCATAAGCGTGGGTTGCCCAGGCATGGTCGATTGCGC
CGGAGACATCATACGATGATGTGGTCCCATCATCCCCTGCTGCAAGAACGCTGGCGGACGCATAGGGTTG
TGGCCTGGCATACTTGGAGCCGTACCAAGTGGGATGTCGGGCGTCCCGACTGGGCCCGGACCACCCATTC
CCGGTAAAGCCAAACCCATACGGGGTGCCTGCTCTCCCATCATTCCTTGCATGTGGGAAAACCCTGGTCC
GGGCCCCTGGGGTTGTTTGCGACCAGGGACCTCGCCGCGAGGGAAGTACTGCAGCGTCTGTGAGGGTTTC
TCTGACGGAATAATACGAGAAAGATCAAACTCAGGAATGCCGGTAGCACCGGGACGAATTACTTCTTGCA
AATCGGGATCAGTAAACACGGATGGCATGCTGTTCCCCAAGACGGTGAAACTATCCGGCCCTCCGGGACC
TCCCGGTTTACACAGCGCAGCATCAGCTGAACTCTGCGGCAAGTTTGATGGGCGACCCAGTGGCCCTTCA
CCCGGAAATCCCATGCCACCAGGAAATGAGCCTTGGCCCCCGGAGGGCCCGTTGTGGGGAAAGGGGACCT
GTTGCGGTGGTGACTGCACCGGAGGAAAGCCCTGTGGAAAGCCCATGCGCCCCTGAGGGACCATAGGAGG
TTCCTGTGATCCATGTCCCATAATTGGATTATGACTCATTAAGCCTGGCCCCATTGGCACTCCGTGGGGA
GGGATATTCGGGCCAACGGCGTTTGGCGAGGGCATTTGATTGGAATGGCTTAATGGCTGCGTCATTCCCA
TAGGGGAAAGTGTGGGCATAGGAACTACTGGGTTAGGACCCACTGGGGATGGGCAAGCGCCATTTGCGCT
ATTCAAGTCTCCACCAAGCATTGCCCCCGCCGAGGCTGGGCGTTGCGGTAAACCTGGTGAGACACTATTA
CGTTGAAGTGCGGGCTGCTGTGGCGACAACAAGCGTGGGTCCGTAAGGGACGAGGTTACCAGTGAGGGAG
TGACTAAGCTGCCAGACGGGTTACTGAACTGAAGGCTTGATTGGTTAGAGACCGGGACGGTCACGGGCAT
CGCGAAGTTGGGCCGGGAAGCGGCCGCACTTCCCCCGGAGCCTCCGCTTCCGCCCTTGTACAGCTCGTCC
ATGCCGAGAGTGATCCCGGCGGCGGTCACGAACTCCAGCAGGACCATGTGATCGCGCTTCTCGTTGGGGT
CTTTGCTCAGCTTGGACTGGGTGCTCAGGTAGTGGTTGTCGGGCAGCAGCACGGGGCCGTCGCCGATGGG
GGTGTTCTGCTGGTAGTGGTCGGCGAGCTGCACGCTGCCGTCCTCGATGTTGTGGCGGATCTTGAAGTTC
ACCTTGATGCCGTTCTTCTGCTTGTCGGCCATGATATAGACGTTGTGGCTGTTGTAGTTGTACTCCAGCT
TGTGCCCCAGGATGTTGCCGTCCTCCTTGAAGTCGATGCCCTTCAGCTCGATGCGGTTCACCAGGGTGTC
GCCCTCGAACTTCACCTCGGCGCGGGTCTTGTAGTTGCCGTCGTCCTTGAAGAAGATGGTGCGCTCCTGG
ACGTAGCCTTCGGGCATGGCGGACTTGAAGAAGTCGTGCTGCTTCATGTGGTCGGGGTAGCGGCTGAAGC
ACTGCACGCCGTAGGTCAGGGTGGTCACGAGGGTGGGCCAGGGCACGGGCAGCTTGCCGGTGGTGCAGAT
GAACTTCAGGGTCAGCTTGCCGTAGGTGGCATCGCCCTCGCCCTCGCCGGACACGCTGAACTTGTGGCCG
TTTACGTCGCCGTCCAGCTCGACCAGGATGGGCACCACCCCGGTGAACAGCTCCTCGCCCTTGCTCACCA
TGGTGGCGACCGGTGGATCCCGGGCCCGCGGTACCGTCGACTGCAGAATTCGGTTCACTAAACGAGCCCG
GTTCACTAAACGAGCTCTGCTTATATAGACCTCCCACCGTACACGCCTACCGCCCATTTGCGTCAATGGG
GCGGAGTTGTTACGACATTTTGGAAAGTCCCGTTGATTTTGGTGCCAAAACAAACTCCCATTGACGTCAA
TGGGGTGGAGACTTGGAAATCCCCGTGAGTCAAACCGCTATCCACGCCCATTGATGTACTGCCAAAACCG
CATCACCATGGTAATAGCGATGACTAATACGTAGATGTACTGCCAAGTAGGAAAGTCCCATAAGGTCATG
TACTGGGCATAATGCCAGGCGGGCCATTTACCGTCATTGACGTCAATAGGGGGCGTACTTGGCATATGAT
ACACTTGATGTACTGCCAAGTGGGCAGTTTACCGTAAATACTCCACCCATTGACGTCAATGGAAAGTCCC
TATTGGCGTTACTATGGGAACATACGTCATTATTGACGTCAATGGGCGGGGGTCGTTGGGCGGTCAGCCA
GGCGGGCCATTTACCGTAAGTTATGTAACGCGGAACTCCATATATGGGCTATGAACTAATGACCCCGTAA
TTGATTACTATTAATAACTAGCACGCGTTCGAAGCTTGAGCTCGGTCCCCTCGGGGTTGGGAGGTGGGTC
TGAAACGATAATGGTGAATATCCCTGCCTAACTCTATTCACTATAGAAAGTACAGCAAAAACTATTCTTA
AACCTACCAAGCCTCCTACTATCATTATGAATAATTTTATATACCACAGCCAATTTGTTATGTTAAACCA
ATTCCACAAACTTGCCCATTTATCTAATTCCAATAATTCTTGTTCATTCTTTTCTTGCTGGTTTTGCGAT
TCTTCAATTAAGGAGTGTATTAAGCTTGTGTAATTGTTAATTTCTCTGTCCCACTCCATCCAGGTCGTGT
GATTCCAAATCTGTTCCAGAGATTTATTACTCCAACTAGCATTCCAAGGCACAGCAGTGGTGCAAATGAG
TTTTCCAGAGCAACCCCAAATCCCCAGGAGCTGTTGATCCTTTAGGTATCTTTCCACAGCCAGGATTCTT
GCCTGGAGCTGCTTGATGCCCCAGACTGTGAGTTGCAACAGATGCTGTTGCGCCTCAATAGCCCTCAGCA
AATTGTTCTGCTGCTGCACTATACCAGACAATAATTGTCTGGCCTGTACCGTCAGCGTCATTGACGCTGC
GCCCATAGTGCTTCCTGCTGCTCCCAAGAACCCAAGGAACAAAGCTCCTATTCCCACTGCTCTTTTTTCT
CTCTGCACCACTCTTCTCTTTGCCTTGGTGGGTGCTACTCCTAATGGTTCAATTTTTACTACTTTATATT
TATATAATTCACTTCTCCAATTGTCCCTCATATCTCCTCCTTATGGTGTTTTACTAAACTTTTCCATGTT
CTAATCCTCATCCTGTCTACTTGCCACACAATCATCACCTGCCATCTGTTTTCCATAATCCCTAATGATC
TTTGCTTTTCTTCTTGGCACTACTTTTATGTCACTATTATCTTGTATTACTACTGCCCCTTCACCTTTCC
AGAGGAGCTTTGCTGGTCCTTTCCAAAGTGGATTTCTGCTGTCCCTGTAATAAACCCGAAAATTTTGAAT
TTTTGTAATTTGTTTTTGTAATTCTTTAGTTTGTATGTCTGTTGCTATTATGTCTACTATTCTTTCCCCT
GCACTGTACCCCCCAATCCCCCCTTTTCTTTTAAAATTGTGGATGAATACTGCCATTTGTACTGCTGTCT
TAAGATGTTCAGCCTGATCTCTTACCTGTCCTATAATTTTCTTTAATTCTTTATTCATAGATTCTACTAC
TCCTTGACTTTGGGGATTGTAGGGAATTTCCAGGTCTGAAGATCCTGCTGCTTGCTGTGCTTTTTTCTTA
CTTTTGTTTTGCTCTTCCTCTATCTTGTCTAAAGCTTCCTTGGTGTCTTTTATCTCTATCCTTTGATGCA
CACAATAGAGGGTTGCTACTGTATTATATAATGATCTAAGTTCTTCTGATCCTGTCTGAAGGGATGGTTG
TAGCTGTCCCAGTATTTGTCTACAGCCTTCTGATGTTTCTAACAGGCCAGTATTAACTGCGAATCGTTCT
AGCTCCCTGCTTGCCCATACTATATGTTTTAATTTATATTTTTTCTTTCCCCCTGGCCTTAACCGAATTT
TTTCCCATCGCGATCTAATTCTCCCCCGCTTAATACTGACGCTCTCGCACCCATCTCTCTCCTTCTAGCC
TCCGCTAGTCAAAATTTTTGGCGTACTCACCAGTCGCCGCCCCTCGCCTCTTGCCGTGCGCGCTTCAGCA
AGCCGAGTCCTGCGTCGAGAGAGCTCCTCTGGTTTCCCTTTCGCTTTCAAGTCCCTGTTCGGGCGCCACT
GCTAGAGATTTTCCACACTGACTAAAAGGGTCTGAGGGATCTCTAGTTACCAGAGTCACACAACAGACGG
GCACACACTACTTGAAGCACTCAAGGCAAGCTTTATTGAGGCTTAAGCAGTGGGTTCCCTAGTTAGCCAG
AGAGCTCCCAGGCTCAGATCTGGTCTAACCAGAGAGACCCAGTACAGGCAAAAAGCAGCTGCTTATATGC
AGGATCTGAGGGCTCGCCACTCCCCAGTCCCGCCCAGGCCACGCCTCCCATGGTAATAGCGATGACTAAT
ACGTAGATGTACTGCCAAGTAGGAAAGTCCCATAAGGTCATGTACTGGGCATAATGCCAGGCGGGCCATT
TACCGTCATTGACGTCAATAGGGGGCGTACTTGGCATATGATACACTTGATGTACTGCCAAGTGGGCAGT
TTACCGTAAATACTCCACCCATTGACGTCAATGGAAAGTCCCTATTGGCGTTACTATGGGAACATACGTC
ATTATTGACGTCAATGGGCGGGGGTCGTTGGGCGGTCAGCCAGGCGGGCCATTTACCGTAAGTTATGTAA
CGCGGAACTCCATATATGGGCTATGAACTAATGACCCCGTAATTGATTACTATTAATAACTAGTCAATAA
TCAATGTCGACCCAGGTGGCACTTTTCGGGGAAATGTGCGCGGAACCCCTATTTGTTTATTTTTCTAAAT
ACATTCAAATATGTATCCGCTCATGAGACAATAACCCTGATAAATGCTTCAATAATATTGAAAAAGGAAG
AGTATGAGTATTCAACATTTCCGTGTCGCCCTTATTCCCTTTTTTGCGGCATTTTGCCTTCCTGTTTTTG
CTCACCCAGAAACGCTGGTGAAAGTAAAAGATGCTGAAGATCAGTTGGGTGCACGAGTGGGTTACATCGA
ACTGGATCTCAACAGCGGTAAGATCCTTGAGAGTTTTCGCCCCGAAGAACGTTTTCCAATGATGAGCACT
TTTAAAGTTCTGCTATGTGGCGCGGTATTATCCCGTATTGACGCCGGGCAAGAGCAACTCGGTCGCCGCA
TACACTATTCTCAGAATGACTTGGTTGAGTACTCACCAGTCACAGAAAAGCATCTTACGGATGGCATGAC
AGTAAGAGAATTATGCAGTGCTGCCATAACCATGAGTGATAACACTGCGGCCAACTTACTTCTGACAACG
ATCGGAGGACCGAAGGAGCTAACCGCTTTTTTGCACAACATGGGGGATCATGTAACTCGCCTTGATCGTT
GGGAACCGGAGCTGAATGAAGCCATACCAAACGACGAGCGTGACACCACGATGCCTGTAGCAATGGCAAC
AACGTTGCGCAAACTATTAACTGGCGAACTACTTACTCTAGCTTCCCGGCAACAATTAATAGACTGGATG
GAGGCGGATAAAGTTGCAGGACCACTTCTGCGCTCGGCCCTTCCGGCTGGCTGGTTTATTGCTGATAAAT
CTGGAGCCGGTGAGCGTGGGTCTCGCGGTATCATTGCAGCACTGGGGCCAGATGGTAAGCCCTCCCGTAT
CGTAGTTATCTACACGACGGGGAGTCAGGCAACTATGGATGAACGAAATAGACAGATCGCTGAGATAGGT
GCCTCACTGATTAAGCATTGGTAACTGTCAGACCAAGTTTACTCATATATACTTTAGATTGATTTAAAAC
TTCATTTTTAATTTAAAAGGATCTAGGTGAAGATCCTTTTTGATAATCTCATGACCAAAATCCCTTAACG
TGAGTTTTCGTTCCACTGAGCGTCAGACCCCGTAGAAAAGATCAAAGGATCTTCTTGAGATCCTTTTTTT
CTGCGCGTAATCTGCTGCTTGCAAACAAAAAAACCACCGCTACCAGCGGTGGTTTGTTTGCCGGATCAAG
AGCTACCAACTCTTTTTCCGAAGGTAACTGGCTTCAGCAGAGCGCAGATACCAAATACTGTTCTTCTAGT
GTAGCCGTAGTTAGGCCACCACTTCAAGAACTCTGTAGCACCGCCTACATACCTCGCTCTGCTAATCCTG
TTACCAGTGGCTGCTGCCAGTGGCGATAAGTCGTGTCTTACCGGGTTGGACTCAAGACGATAGTTACCGG
ATAAGGCGCAGCGGTCGGGCTGAACGGGGGGTTCGTGCACACAGCCCAGCTTGGAGCGAACGACCTACAC
CGAACTGAGATACCTACAGCGTGAGCTATGAGAAAGCGCCACGCTTCCCGAAGGGAGAAAGGCGGACAGG
TATCCGGTAAGCGGCAGGGTCGGAACAGGAGAGCGCACGAGGGAGCTTCCAGGGGGAAACGCCTGGTATC
TTTATAGTCCTGTCGGGTTTCGCCACCTCTGACTTGAGCGTCGATTTTTGTGATGCTCGTCAGGGGGGCG
GAGCCTATGGAAAAACGCCAGCAACGCGGCCTTTTTACGGTTCCTGGCCTTTTGCTGGCCTTTTGCTCAC
ATGTTCTTTCCTGCGTTATCCCCTGCTTCTGTGGATAACCGTATTACCGCCTTTGAGTGAGCTGATACCG
CTCGCCGCAGCCGAACGACCGAGCGCAGCGAGTCAGTGAGCGAGGAAGCGGAAGAGCGCCCAATACGCAA
ACCGCCTCTCCCCGCGCGTTGGCCGATTCATTAATGCAGCGGATCCAGACATGATAAGATACATTGATGA
GTTTGGACAAACCACAACTAGAATGCAGTGAAAAAAATGCTTTATTTGTGAAATTTGTGATGCTATTGCT
TTATTTGTAACCATTATAAGCTGCAATAAACAAGTTAGCTTTTTGCAAAAGCCTAGGCCTCCAAAAAAGC
CTCCTCACTACTTCTGGAATAGCTCAGAGGCCGAGGCGGCCTCGGCCTCTGCATAAATAAAAAAAATTAG
TCAGCCATGGGGCGGAGAATGGGCGGAACTGGGCGGAGTTAGGGGCGGGATGGGCGGAGTTAGGGGCGGG
ACTATGGTTGCTGACTAATTGAGATGCGGATCCGCTGGCACGACAGGTTTCCCGACTGGAAAGCGGGCAG
TGAGCGCAACGCAATTAATGTGAGTTAGCTCACTCATTAGGCACCCCAGGCTTTACACTTTATGCTTCCG
GCTCGTATGTTGTGTGGAATTGTGAGCGGATAACAATTTCACACAGGAAACAGCTATGACCATGATTACG
CCAAGCTTGGGCTGCAGGTCGAGGGATCTCCATAAGAGAAGAGGGACAGCTATGACTGGGAGTAGTCAGG
AGAGGAGGAAAAATCTGGCTAGTAAAACATGTAAGGAAAATTTTAGGGATGTTAAAGAAAAAAATAACAC
AAAACAAAATAT
Features (pLannotate 1.2.2; 29 found; start..end, strand, type, name):
    199..254     -  polyA_signal   β-globin poly(A) signal: rabbit β-globin polyadenylation signal (Gil and Proudfoot, 1987)
    340..475     -  LTR            3' LTR (ΔU3) (fragment): self-inactivating 3' long terminal repeat (LTR) from HIV-1
    477..545     -  CDS            nef (fragment): NEF_HV1Z2 - Experimental evidence at protein level: Swiss-Prot protein existence level 1. Extracellular Nef protein targets CD4(+) T-lymphocytes for apoptosis by interacting with CXCR4 surface receptors. From Human immunodeficiency virus type 1 group M subtype D (isolate Z2/CDC-Z34) (HIV-1).
    571..1740    -  CDS            BCL9 (fragment): BCL9_HUMAN - Experimental evidence at protein level: Swiss-Prot protein existence level 1. Involved in signal transduction through the Wnt pathway. Promotes beta-catenin's transcriptional activity (By similarity). From Homo sapiens (Human).
   1945..2661    -  CDS            mEGFP: mEGFP is a basic (constitutively fluorescent) green fluorescent protein published in 2002, derived from Aequorea victoria. It has moderate acid sensitivity.
   2675..2712    -  misc_feature   MCS (fragment): multiple cloning site
   2711..2727    -  promoter       tight TRE promoter (fragment): Tet-responsive promoter PTight, consisting of seven tet operator sequences followed by the minimal CMV promoter
   2743..2946    -  promoter       CMV promoter: human cytomegalovirus (CMV) immediate early promoter
   2947..3250    -  enhancer       CMV enhancer: human cytomegalovirus immediate early enhancer
   3318..3334    -  misc_feature   MCS (fragment): multiple cloning site
   3334..3359    -  CDS            Rev (fragment): human immunodeficiency virus 1 (HIV-1) Rev protein; rev; enhances nuclear export of unspliced and incompletely spliced viral mRNAs
   3736..3969    -  misc_feature   RRE: The Rev response element (RRE) of HIV-1 allows for Rev-dependent mRNA export from the nucleus to the cytoplasm.
   4103..4186    -  CDS            vif (fragment): VIF_HV1BR - Experimental evidence at protein level: Swiss-Prot protein existence level 1. Counteracts the innate antiviral activity of host APOBEC3F and APOBEC3G. Forms a complex with host APOBEC3F and APOBEC3G thus preventing the entry of these lethally hypermutating enzymes into progeny virions. Recruits an active E3 ubiquitin ligase complex composed of elongin BC, CUL5, and RBX2 to induce polyubiquitination of APOBEC3G and APOBEC3F. In turn, they are directed to the 26S proteasome for degradation. Vif interaction with APOBEC3G also blocks its cytidine deaminase activity in a proteasome-inde
   4329..4446    -  misc_feature   cPPT/CTS: central polypurine tract and central termination sequence of HIV-1
   4595..4954    -  CDS            HIV-1 gag (fragment): gag protein from human immunodeficiency virus 1; gag
   4938..5063    -  misc_feature   HIV-1 Ψ: packaging signal of human immunodeficiency virus type 1
   5110..5367    -  LTR            5' LTR (truncated): truncated 5' long terminal repeat (LTR) from HIV-1
   5369..5748    -  enhancer       CMV enhancer: human cytomegalovirus immediate early enhancer
   5779..5883    +  promoter       AmpR promoter: bla
   5884..6744    +  CDS            AmpR: β-lactamase; bla; confers resistance to ampicillin, carbenicillin, and related antibiotics
   6915..7503    +  rep_origin     ori: high-copy-number ColE1/pMB1/pBR322/pUC origin of replication
   7686..7740    +  CDS            lacI (fragment): lac repressor; lacI; The lac repressor binds to the lac operator to inhibit transcription in E. coli. This inhibition can be relieved by adding lactose or isopropyl-β-D-thiogalactopyranoside (IPTG).
   7742..7876    -  polyA_signal   SV40 poly(A) signal: SV40 polyadenylation signal
   7896..8031    -  rep_origin     SV40 ori: SV40 origin of replication
   8055..8077    -  promoter       SV40 promoter (fragment): SV40 enhancer and early promoter
   8084..8123    +  CDS            lacI (fragment): lac repressor; lacI; The lac repressor binds to the lac operator to inhibit transcription in E. coli. This inhibition can be relieved by adding lactose or isopropyl-β-D-thiogalactopyranoside (IPTG).
   8136..8157    +  protein_bind   CAP binding site: CAP binding activates transcription in the presence of cAMP. E. coli catabolite activator protein
   8172..8202    +  promoter       lac promoter: promoter for the E. coli lac operon
   8210..8226    +  protein_bind   lac operator: The lac repressor binds to the lac operator to inhibit transcription in E. coli. This inhibition can be relieved by adding lactose or isopropyl-β-D-thiogalactopyranoside (IPTG). lac repressor encoded by lacI
