[The description below was written by a language model from this plasmid's Addgene catalogue record and pLannotate feature annotations shown in this document.]
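Description:
CL20_mEGFP_FOidr_103 is a mammalian expression plasmid built on the CL20 backbone. The catalogue lists it simply as a mammalian expression vector, but the feature table shows the architecture of a self-inactivating HIV-1 lentiviral transfer vector. A CMV enhancer is fused to a truncated 5' LTR, followed by the Ψ packaging signal with a partial gag sequence, the cPPT/CTS, and the Rev response element. At the other end lies a ΔU3 3' LTR, with a rabbit β-globin polyadenylation signal downstream. These elements would allow the genomic RNA to be transcribed, exported in a Rev-dependent manner and packaged when helper functions are supplied in trans, although the record describes only expression, not viral delivery. In bacteria the plasmid is maintained at high copy through a ColE1/pUC-type origin and selected with ampicillin via β-lactamase. An SV40 origin, an SV40 poly(A) signal and lac promoter/operator remnants are also present in the backbone.

The internal cassette uses the CMV immediate-early enhancer and promoter to drive monomeric EGFP fused to the N-terminus of FOidr_103. This insert is an unmutated intrinsically disordered region taken from the human oncogenic fusion protein MEF2D_BCL9, which the depositor notes as residues 138–581 of the fusion. The automated annotation recognises only the BCL9-derived portion of the insert. The unannotated stretch between mEGFP and that segment may hold a linker and the MEF2D-derived part, but the table does not confirm this. The short "tight TRE" and MCS hits next to the promoter are likely fragmentary matches. The construct is intended for expressing the fluorescently tagged IDR in mammalian cells, in a study linking protein condensate formation to RNA biology.
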