Addgene plasmid #244655: CL20_mEGFP_FOidr_103
Purpose: Express mEGFP-tagged intrinsically disordered protein (IDR), FOidr_103, derived from human fusion protein MEF2D_BCL9
Depositing lab: Richard Kriwacki. Depositing organization: St. Jude Children's Research Hospital. Publication: Proteome-wide computational analyses reveal links between protein condensate formation and RNA biology. Maiti S, Tripathi S, Baggett DW, Phillips AH, Park CG, Wang J, Wahiduzzaman, Freyaldenhoven WT, Kinger S, Pioso BJ, Bollinger JC, Somjee R, Lang B, Babu MM, Kriwacki RW. Sci Adv. 2025 Dec 5;11(49):eady1420. doi: 10.1126/sciadv.ady1420. Epub 2025 Dec 3. PubMed 41337585.
Backbone
  Vector backbone: CL20
  Vector type: Mammalian Expression
Growth in bacteria
  Bacterial resistance: Ampicillin, 100 μg/mL
  Growth temperature: 37°C
  Growth strain: NEB Stable
  Copy number: High Copy
Gene/Insert
  Gene/Insert name: FOidr_103
  Species: H. sapiens (human)
  Mutation: Unmutated
  Tag / fusion protein: monomeric EGFP (N terminal on insert)
  Cloning method: Restriction Enzyme; 5′ cloning site Unknown (unknown if destroyed)
Terms and licenses: Academic/Nonprofit Terms; Industry Terms: Not Available to Industry
Depositor comments: MEF2D_BCL9_138_581
How to cite: CL20_mEGFP_FOidr_103 was a gift from Richard Kriwacki (Addgene plasmid # 244655 ; http://n2t.net/addgene:244655 ; RRID:Addgene_244655)
